>Addgene plasmid #216967 | pET26b(modified)-G-Lg | addgene full sequence | sequence record 445070 | Addgene NGS Result
TTGGCGAATGGG
[124 nt withheld, positions 13-136]
C
[91 nt withheld, positions 138-228]
A
[49 nt withheld, positions 230-278]
CCTTTGACGTTGGAGTCCACGTTCTTT
[37 nt withheld, positions 306-342]
ACCCTATCTCGGTCTATTCTTTTGATTTATAAGGGATTTTGCCGATTTCGGCCTATTGGTTAAAAAATGA
GCTGATTTAACAAAAATTTAACGCGAATTTTAACAAAATATTAACGCTTACAATTTAGGTGGCACTTTTC
GGGGAAATGTGCGCGGAACCCCTATTTGTTTATTTTTCTAAATACATTCAAATATGTATCCGCTCATGAA
TTAATTCTTATTTGCCGACTACCTTGGTGATCTCGCCTTTCACGTAGTGGACAAATTCTTCCAACTGATC
TGCGCGCGAGGCCAAGCGATCTTCTTCTTGTCCAAGATAAGCCTGTCTAGCTTCAAGTATGACGGGCTGA
TACTGGGCCGGCAGGCGCTCCATTGCCCAGTCGGCAGCGACATCCTTCGGCGCGATTTTGCCGGTTACTG
CGCTGTACCAAATGCGGGACAACGTAAGCACTACATTTCGCTCATCGCCAGCCCAGTCGGGCGGCGAGTT
CCATAGCGTTAAGGTTTCATTTAGCGCCTCAAATAGATCCTGTTCAGGAACCGGATCAAAGAGTTCCTCC
GCCGCTGGACCTACCAAGGCAACGCTATGTTCTCTTGCTTTTGTCAGCAAGATAGCCAGATCAATGTCGA
TCGTGGCTGGCTCGAAGATACCTGCAAGAATGTCATTGCGCTGCCATTCTCCAAATTGCAGTTCGCGCTT
AGCTGGATAACGCCACGGAATGATGTCGTCGTGCACAACAATGGTGACTTCTACAGCGCGGAGAATCTCG
CTCTCTCCAGGGGAAGCCGAAGTTTCCAAAAGGTCGTTGATCAAAGCTCGCCGCGTTGTTTCATCAAGCC
TTACGGTCACCGTAACCAGCAAATCAATATCACTGTGTGGCTTCAGGCCGCCATCCACTGCGGAGCCGTA
CAAATGTACGGCCAGCAACGTCGGTTCGAGATGGCGCTCGATGACGCCAACTACCTCTGATAGTTGAGTC
GATACTTCGGCGATCACCGCTTCCCTCATAACACCCCTTGTATTACTGTTTATGTAAGCAGACAGTTTTA
TTGTTCATGACCAAAATCCCTTAACGTGAGTTTTCGTTCCACTGAGCGTCAGACCCCGTAGAAAAGATCA
AAGGATCTTCGATCAAAGGATCTTCTTGAGATCCTTTTTTTCTGCGCGTAATCTTTTGCCCTGTAAACGA
AAAAACCACCTGGGGAGGTGGTTTGATCGAAGGTTAAGCAGTTCCCCAACTGACTTAACCTTCGAAAAAA
CCACCTGGGGAGGTGGTTTGATCGAAGGTTAAGTCAGTTGGGGAACTGCTTAACCGTGGTAACTGGCTTT
CGCAGAGCACAGCAACCAAATCTGTCCTTCCAGTGTAGCCGGACTTTGGCGCACACTTCAAGAGCAACCG
CGTGTTTAGCTAAACAAATCCTCTGCGAACTCCCAGTTACCAATGGCTGCTGCCAGTGGCGTTTTACCGT
GCTTTTCCGGGTTGGACTCAAGTGAACAGTTACCGGATAAGGCGCAGCAGTCGGGCTGAACGGGGAGTTC
TTGCTTACAGCCCAGCTTGGAGCGAACGACCTACACCGAGCCGAGATACCAGTGTGTGAGCTATGAGAAA
GCGCCACACTTCCCGTAAGGGAGAAAGGCGGAACAGGTATCCGGTAAACGGCAGGGTCGGAACAGGAGAG
CGCAAGAGGGAGCGACCCGCCGGAAACGGTGGGGATCTTTAAGTCCTGTCGGGTTTCGCCCGTACTGTCA
GATTCATGGTTGAGCCTCACGGCTCCCACAGATGCACCGGAAAAGCGTCTGTTTATGTGAACTCTGGCAG
GAGGGCGGAGCCTATGGAAAAACGCCACCGGCGCGGCCCTGCTGTTTTGCCTCACATGTTAGTCCCCTGC
TTATCCACGGAATCTGTGGGTAACTTTGTATGTGTCCGCAGCGCAACGCCAGCAACGCGGCCTTTTTACG
GTTCCTGGCCTTTTGCTGGCCTTTTGCTCACATGTTCTTTCCTGCGTTATCCCCTGATTCTGTGGATAAC
CGTATTACCGCCTTTGAGTGAGCTGATACCGCTCGCCGCAGCCGAACGACCGAGCGCAGCGAGTCAGTGA
GCGAGGAAGCGGAAGAGCGCCTGATGCGGTATTTTCTCCTTACGCATCTGTGCGGTATTTCACACCGCAA
TGGTGCACTCTCAGTACAATCTGCTCTGATGCCGCATAGTTAAGCCAGTATACACTCCGCTATCGCTACG
TGACTGGGTCATGGCTGCGCCCCGACACCCGCCAACACCCGCTGACGCGCCCTGACGGGCTTGTCTGCTC
CCGGCATCCGCTTACAGACAAGCTGTGACCGTCTCCGGGAGCTGCATGTGTCAGAGGTTTTCACCGTCAT
CACCGAAACGCGCGAGGCAGCTGCGGTAAAGCTCATCAGCGTGGTCGTGAAGCGATTCACAGATGTCTGC
CTGTTCATCCGCGTCCAGCTCGTTGAGTTTCTCCAGAAGCGTTAATGTCTGGCTTCTGATAAAGCGGGCC
ATGTTAAGGGCGGTTTTTTCCTGTTTGGTCACTGATGCCTCCGTGTAAGGGGGATTTCTGTTCATGGGGG
TAATGATACCGATGAAACGAGAGAGGATGCTCACGATACGGGTTACTGATGATGAACATGCCCGGTTACT
GGAACGTTGTGAGGGTAAACAACTGGCGGTATGGATGCGGCGGGACCAGAGAAAAATCACTCAGGGTCAA
TGCCAGCGCTTCGTTAATACAGATGTAGGTGTTCCACAGGGTAGCCAGCAGCATCCTGCGATGCAGATCC
GGAACATAATGGTGCAGGGCGCTGACTTCCGCGTTTCCAGACTTTACGAAACACGGAAACCGAAGACCAT
TCATGTTGTTGCTCAGGTCGCAGACGTTTTGCAGCAGCAGTCGCTTCACGTTCGCTCGCGTATCGGTGAT
TCATTCTGCTAACCAGTAAGGCAACCCCGCCAGCCTAGCCGGGTCCTCAACGACAGGAGCACGATCATGC
GCACCCGTGGGGCCGCCATGCCGGCGATAATGGCCTGCTTCTCGCCGAAACGTTTGGTGGCGGGACCAGT
GACGAAGGCTTGAGCGAGGGCGTGCAAGATTCCGAATACCGCAAGCGACAGGCCGATCATCGTCGCGCTC
CAGCGAAAGCGGTCCTCGCCGAAAATGACCCAGAGCGCTGCCGGCACCTGTCCTACGAGTTGCATGATAA
AGAAGACAGTCATAAGTGCGGCGACGATAGTCATGCCCCGCGCCCACCGGAAGGAGCTGACTGGGTTGAA
GGCTCTCAAGGGCATCGGTCGAGATCCCGGTGCCTAATGAGTGAGCTAACTTACATTAATTGCGTTGCGC
TCACTGCCCGCTTTCCAGTCGGGAAACCTGTCGTGCCAGCTGCATTAATGAATCGGCCAACGCGCGGGGA
GAGGCGGTTTGCGTATTGGGCGCCAGGGTGGTTTTTCTTTTCACCAGTGAGACGGGCAACAGCTGATTGC
CCTTCACCGCCTGGCCCTGAGAGAGTTGCAGCAAGCGGTCCACGCTGGTTTGCCCCAGCAGGCGAAAATC
CTGTTTGATGGTGGTTAACGGCGGGATATAACATGAGCTGTCTTCGGTATCGTCGTATCCCACTACCGAG
ATATCCGCACCAACGCGCAGCCCGGACTCGGTAATGGCGCGCATTGCGCCCAGCGCCATCTGATCGTTGG
CAACCAGCATCGCAGTGGGAACGATGCCCTCATTCAGCATTTGCATGGTTTGTTGAAAACCGGACATGGC
ACTCCAGTCGCCTTCCCGTTCCGCTATCGGCTGAATTTGATTGCGAGTGAGATATTTATGCCAGCCAGCC
AGACGCAGACGCGCCGAGACAGAACTTAATGGGCCCGCTAACAGCGCGATTTGCTGGTGACCCAATGCGA
CCAGATGCTCCACGCCCAGTCGCGTACCGTCTTCATGGGAGAAAATAATACTGTTGATGGGTGTCTGGTC
AGAGACATCAAGAAATAACGCCGGAACATTAGTGCAGGCAGCTTCCACAGCAATGGCATCCTGGTCATCC
AGCGGATAGTTAATGATCAGCCCACTGACGCGTTGCGCGAGAAGATTGTGCACCGCCGCTTTACAGGCTT
CGACGCCGCTTCGTTCTACCATCGACACCACCACGCTGGCACCCAGTTGATCGGCGCGAGATTTAATCGC
CGCGACAATTTGCGACGGCGCGTGCAGGGCCAGACTGGAGGTGGCAACGCCAATCAGCAACGACTGTTTG
CCCGCCAGTTGTTGTGCCACGCGGTTGGGAATGTAATTCAGCTCCGCCATCGCCGCTTCCACTTTTTCCC
GCGTTTTCGCAGAAACGTGGCTGGCCTGGTTCACCACGCGGGAAACGGTCTGATAAGAGACACCGGCATA
CTCTGCGACATCGTATAACGTTACTGGTTTCACATTCACCACCCTGAATTGACTCTCTTCCGGGCGCTAT
CATGCCATACCGCGAAAGGTTTTGCGCCATTCGATGGTGTCCGGGATCTCGACGCTCTCCCTTATGCGAC
TCCTGCATTAGGAAGCAGCCCAGTAGTAGGTTGAGGCCGTTGAGCACCGCCGCCGCAAGGAATGGTGCAT
GCAAGGAGATGGCGCCCAACAGTCCCCCGGCCACGGGGCCTGCCACCATACCCACGCCGAAACAAGCGCT
CATGAGCCCGAAGTGGCGAGCCCGATCTTCCCCATCGGTGATGTCGGCGATATAGGCGCCAGCAACCGCA
CCTGTGGCGCCGGTGATGCCGGCCACGATGCGTCCGGCGTAGAGGATCGAGATCTCGATCCCGCGAAATT
AATACGACTCACTATAGGGGAATTGTGAGCGGATAACAATTCCCCTCTAGAAATAATTTTGTTTAACTTT
AAGAAGGAGATATACATATGGTGCTTCACAAATTAGTAACCGCACCCATTAACCTTGTAGTGAAAATCGG
CGAAAAAGTACAGGAAGAAGCTGATAAACAGCTATATGACCTTCCGACGATTCAGCAAAAGCTCATTCAG
CTTCAAATGATGTTTGAGCTTGGTGAAATTCCAGAAGAAGCGTTTCAAGAAAAAGAAGATGAATTGTTAA
TGAGGTACGAAATTGCGAAACGCAGAGAAATTGAACAATGGGAAGAGCTAACACAAAAAAGAAATGAGGA
ATCCGTTTCTCAAGGCAGTTCAGGTGGTGGCGGGAGCGGAGGTGGAGGCTCGAGCGGTGTCTTCACACTC
GAAGATTTCGTTGGGGACTGGGAACAGACAGCCGCCTACAACCTGGACCAAGTCCTTGAACAGGGAGGTG
TGTCCAGTTTGCTGCAGAATCTCGCCGTGTCCGTAACTCCGATCCAAAGGATTGTCCGGAGCGGTGAAAA
TGCCCTGAAGATCGACATCCATGTCATCATCCCGTATGAAGGTCTGAGCGCCGACCAAATGGCCCAGATC
GAAGAGGTGTTTAAGGTGGTGTACCCTGTGGATGATCATCACTTTAAGGTGATCCTGCCCTATGGCACAC
TGGTAATCGACGGGGTTACGCCGAACATGCTGAACTATTTCGGACGGCCGTATGAAGGCATCGCCGTGTT
CGACGGCAAAAAGATCACTGTAACAGGGACCCTGTGGAACGGCAACAAAATTATCGACGAGCGCCTGATC
ACCCCCGACGGCTCCATGCTGTTCCGAGTAACCATCAACGATTATAAAGATGATGATGATAAAAGCTGAG
GCTGTTTTGGCGGATGAGAGAAGATTGAGATCCGGCTGCTAACAAAGCCCGAAAGGAAGCTGAGTTGGCT
GCTGCCACCGCTGAGCAATAACTAGCATAACCCCTTGGGGCCTCTAAACGGGTCTTGAGGGGTTTTTTGC
TGAAAGGAGGAACTATATCCGGA
Features (pLannotate 1.2.2; 20 found; start..end, strand, type, name):
     13..441     +  rep_origin     f1 ori (sequence partly withheld): f1 bacteriophage origin of replication; arrow indicates direction of (+) strand synthesis
    494..551     +  promoter       AmpR promoter (fragment): bla
    560..1351    -  CDS            SmR: aminoglycoside adenylyltransferase (Murphy, 1985); aadA; confers resistance to spectinomycin and streptomycin
   1473..1570    +  rep_origin     CloDF13 ori (fragment): Plasmids containing the CloDF13 (CDF) origin of replication can be propagated in E. coli cells that contain additional plasmids with compatible origins.
   1595..2276    +  rep_origin     CloDF13 ori (fragment): Plasmids containing the CloDF13 (CDF) origin of replication can be propagated in E. coli cells that contain additional plasmids with compatible origins.
   2324..2457    +  rep_origin     RSF ori (fragment): Plasmids containing the RSF 1030 origin of replication can be propagated in E. coli cells that contain additional plasmids with compatible origins.
   2462..2601    -  misc_feature   bom: basis of mobility region from pBR322
   2703..2894    -  CDS            rop: Rop protein, which maintains plasmids at low copy number; rop
   2911..3291    +  CDS            YPB1_ECOLX: Protein predicted: Swiss-Prot protein existence level 4. From Escherichia coli.
   3363..3654    -  CDS            TcR (fragment): tetracycline efflux protein; tet; confers resistance to tetracycline
   3669..3690    -  protein_bind   CAP binding site: CAP binding activates transcription in the presence of cAMP. E. coli catabolite activator protein
   3703..4785    -  CDS            lacI: lac repressor; lacI; The lac repressor binds to the lac operator to inhibit transcription in E. coli. This inhibition can be relieved by adding lactose or isopropyl-β-D-thiogalactopyranoside (IPTG).
   4786..4863    -  promoter       lacI promoter: lacI
   4871..5150    -  CDS            TcR (fragment): tetracycline efflux protein; tet; confers resistance to tetracycline
   5172..5190    +  promoter       T7 promoter: promoter for bacteriophage T7 RNA polymerase
   5191..5215    +  protein_bind   lac operator: The lac repressor binds to the lac operator to inhibit transcription in E. coli. This inhibition can be relieved by adding lactose or isopropyl-β-D-thiogalactopyranoside (IPTG). lac repressor encoded by lacI
   5230..5252    +  RBS            RBS: efficient ribosome binding site from bacteriophage T7 gene 10 (Olins and Rangwala, 1989)
   5581..6052    +  CDS            Nluc (fragment): NanoLuc® luciferase human codon-optimized
   6117..6166    +  CDS            SET1 (fragment): solubility-enhancement tag derived from T7 phage gene 10B
   6174..6221    +  terminator     T7 terminator: transcription terminator for bacteriophage T7 RNA polymerase
