[The description below was written by a language model from this plasmid's Addgene catalogue record and pLannotate feature annotations shown in this document.]
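Description:
pET26b(modified)-G-Lg is a 6,245-nt bacterial expression plasmid built on a modified pET26b backbone for producing the gas vesicle protein GvpG from Priestia megaterium, fused through a linker to the Large BiT fragment of split NanoLuc luciferase. The modification is evident in the feature table. Instead of the usual pET26b selection and replication elements, the plasmid carries an aadA (SmR) gene conferring spectinomycin/streptomycin resistance and a CloDF13 (CDF) origin, annotated in two fragments alongside a short RSF ori fragment. The bom region, rop, and an f1 ori are also present. The catalogue lists it as low copy with spectinomycin selection. A CDF origin is compatible with other common replicons, so the plasmid can be maintained in E. coli alongside a second plasmid.

Expression follows the standard pET arrangement: a T7 promoter followed by a lac operator and the T7 gene 10 ribosome binding site, closed by a T7 terminator, with lacI on the plasmid. Transcription therefore requires T7 RNA polymerase and is inducible with IPTG. The annotated Nluc fragment corresponds to Large BiT. The unannotated stretch between the RBS and this fragment presumably holds GvpG and the linker. The catalogue records a C-terminal LargeBiT-FLAG tag, although the FLAG epitope is not annotated separately. The short TcR fragments and the SET1 fragment are probably backbone remnants or annotation matches rather than functional parts.

Large BiT regains luciferase activity only when it is brought together with a complementary small fragment. This fits the associated publication, which systematically analysed protein-protein interactions in gas vesicle assembly. The record does not name the partner constructs.
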