Addgene plasmid #216967: pET26b(modified)-G-Lg
Purpose: Expression of GvpG-Linker-Large BiT
Depositing lab: George Lu. Depositing organization: Rice University. Publication: Elucidating the assembly of gas vesicles by systematic protein-protein interaction analysis. Iburg M, Anderson AP, Wong VT, Anton ED, He A, Lu GJ. EMBO J. 2024 Oct;43(19):4156-4172. doi: 10.1038/s44318-024-00178-2. Epub 2024 Sep 3. PubMed 39227754.
Backbone
  Vector backbone: pET26b
  Vector type: Bacterial Expression
Growth in bacteria
  Bacterial resistance: Spectinomycin, 50 μg/mL
  Growth temperature: 30°C
  Growth strain: DH5alpha
  Copy number: Low Copy
Gene/Insert
  Gene/Insert name: GvpG-Linker-Large BiT
  Species: Synthetic; Priestia megaterium
  Tag / fusion protein: Split Nanoluciferase LargeBiT-FLAG (C terminal on insert)
  Cloning method: Gibson Cloning
Terms and licenses: Academic/Nonprofit Terms; Industry Terms: Not Available to Industry
Depositor comments: Please visit https://www.biorxiv.org/content/10.1101/2023.07.23.550228v1 for bioRxiv preprint.
How to cite: pET26b(modified)-G-Lg was a gift from George Lu (Addgene plasmid # 216967 ; http://n2t.net/addgene:216967 ; RRID:Addgene_216967)
